Addgene plasmid #72180: Unc5c.a-Fc-His
Purpose: Expresses the extracellular region of the Unc5C, isoform a protein, C-terminally fused to the Fc region of human IgG1 + 6X histidine tag.
Depositing lab: Woj Wojtowicz. Depositing organization: University of California, Berkeley. Publication: An extracellular biochemical screen reveals that FLRTs and Unc5s mediate neuronal subtype recognition in the retina. Visser JJ, Cheng Y, Perry SC, Chastain AB, Parsa B, Masri SS, Ray TA, Kay JN, Wojtowicz WM. Elife. 2015 Dec 3;4. pii: e08149. doi: 10.7554/eLife.08149. PubMed 26633812.
Backbone
  Vector backbone: pCMVi-SV40ori
  Vector type: Mammalian Expression
Growth in bacteria
  Bacterial resistance: Ampicillin, 100 μg/mL
  Growth temperature: 37°C
  Growth strain: DH5alpha
  Copy number: High Copy
Gene/Insert
  Gene/Insert name: Unc5c.a (alt names: Unc5C, isoform a; Unc5h3; rcm; NCBI gene ID 22253; Reference sequence NM_001293561.1)
  Species: M. musculus (mouse)
  Insert size (bp): 1137
  Entrez Gene: Unc5c (a.k.a. B130051O18Rik, Unc5h3, rcm)
  Promoter: CMV
  Tag / fusion protein: Fc-His (C terminal on backbone)
  Cloning method: Restriction Enzyme; 5′ cloning site NotI (not destroyed); 3′ cloning site SpeI (not destroyed)
  Sequencing primers: 5′ GTCAGAGGTAACTCCCGTTGC; 3′ ATCATGAGGGTGTCCTTG
Terms and licenses: Academic/Nonprofit Terms; Industry Terms: Not Available to Industry
Depositor comments: We identified two previously-unreported isoforms and named them "y" and "z". As such, we designated this previously-reported isoform as isoform "a".
How to cite: Unc5c.a-Fc-His was a gift from Woj Wojtowicz (Addgene plasmid # 72180 ; http://n2t.net/addgene:72180 ; RRID:Addgene_72180)
