[The description below was written by a language model from this plasmid's Addgene catalogue record and pLannotate feature annotations shown in this document.]
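Description:
Unc5c.a-Fc-His is a mammalian expression plasmid of about 6.9 kb, built on the pCMVi-SV40ori backbone, for producing a soluble, tagged form of the mouse netrin receptor Unc5C. In bacteria it is maintained at high copy through a ColE1/pUC-type origin and selected with ampicillin via the β-lactamase gene. The annotation also picks up an f1 phage origin and short remnants of rop, bom and lacZα, which are leftovers of the vector's cloning history rather than functional elements. An SV40 enhancer/early promoter region is also present. As the backbone name suggests, it contains the SV40 origin, which can support episomal amplification in cells expressing large T antigen.

The expression cassette is driven by the human CMV immediate-early enhancer and promoter followed by CMV intron A, an arrangement that generally boosts transcript processing and expression. Downstream, a 1,137 bp fragment encoding the extracellular region of Unc5C isoform a is cloned between NotI and SpeI sites, in line with a backbone-encoded human IgG1 Fc region and a 6X histidine tag at the C terminus. An SV40 polyadenylation signal terminates the transcript. The His tag is stated in the catalogue entry but is not separately annotated in the feature table. The Fc portion typically dimerises the fusion and, together with the His tag, allows capture, purification and detection. The depositor notes that the "a" designation distinguishes this previously reported isoform from two newly identified ones named "y" and "z". The associated work used such ectodomain fusions in an extracellular biochemical interaction screen that linked FLRT and Unc5 proteins to neuronal subtype recognition in the retina.
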