Features (pLannotate 1.2.2; 14 found; start..end, strand, type, name):
     25..408     +  enhancer       CMV enhancer: human cytomegalovirus immediate early enhancer
    410..609     +  promoter       CMV promoter: human cytomegalovirus (CMV) immediate early promoter
    748..1573    +  intron         CMV intron A: human cytomegalovirus intron A (Chapman et al., 1991)
   1610..2746    +  CDS            Unc5c (fragment): UNC5C_MOUSE - Also known as Rcm From Mus musculus (Mouse).
   2753..3433    +  CDS            IGHG1 (fragment): IGHG1_HUMAN - Experimental evidence at protein level: Swiss-Prot protein existence level 1. Constant region of immunoglobulin heavy chains. Immunoglobulins, also known as antibodies, are membrane-bound or secreted glycoproteins produced by B lymphocytes. In the recognition phase of humoral immunity, the membrane-bound immunoglobulins serve as receptors which, upon binding of a specific antigen, trigger the clonal expansion and differentiation of B lymphocytes into immunoglobulins- secreting plasma cells. Secreted immunoglobulins mediate the effector phase of humoral immunity, which results in
   3483..3604    +  polyA_signal   SV40 poly(A) signal: SV40 polyadenylation signal
   3813..4401    -  rep_origin     ori: high-copy-number ColE1/pMB1/pBR322/pUC origin of replication
   4572..5432    -  CDS            AmpR: β-lactamase; bla; confers resistance to ampicillin, carbenicillin, and related antibiotics
   5433..5537    -  promoter       AmpR promoter: bla
   5632..5667    +  CDS            rop (fragment): Rop protein, which maintains plasmids at low copy number; rop
   5690..6020    +  promoter       SV40 promoter: SV40 enhancer and early promoter
   6143..6242    +  misc_feature   bom (fragment): basis of mobility region from pBR322
   6270..6698    -  rep_origin     f1 ori (sequence partly withheld): f1 bacteriophage origin of replication; arrow indicates direction of (+) strand synthesis
   6702..6859    -  CDS            lacZα (fragment): LacZα fragment of β-galactosidase; lacZ fragment
>Addgene plasmid #72180 | Unc5c.a-Fc-His | depositor full sequence | sequence record 131366 | Full Sequence
GTCGAGGTCTCGACGGTATCGATTGACATTGATTATTGACTAGCTAGTTATTAATAGTAATCAATTACGG
GGTCATTAGTTCATAGCCCATATATGGAGTTCCGCGTTACATAACTTACGGTAAATGGCCCGCCTGGCTG
ACCGCCCAACGACCCCCGCCCATTGACGTCAATAATGACGTATGTTCCCATAGTAACGCCAATAGGGACT
TTCCATTGACGTCAATGGGTGGAGTATTTACGGTAAACTGCCCACTTGGCAGTACATCAAGTGTATCATA
TGCCAAGTCCGCCCCCTATTGACGTCAATGACGGTAAATGGCCCGCCTGGCATTATGCCCAGTACATGAC
CTTACGGGACTTTCCTACTTGGCAGTACATCTACGTATTAGTCATCGCTATTACCATGGTGATGCGGTTT
TGGCAGTACACCAATGGGCGTGGATAGCGGTTTGACTCACGGGGATTTCCAAGTCTCCACCCCATTGACG
TCAATGGGAGTTTGTTTTGGCACCAAAATCAACGGGACTTTCCAAAATGTCGTAATAACCCCGCCCCGTT
GACGCAAATGGGCGGTAGGCGTGTACGGTGGGAGGTCTATATAAGCAGAGCTCGTTTAGTGAACCGTCAG
ATCGCCTGGAGACGCCATCCACGCTGTTTTGACCTCCATAGAAGACACCGGGACCGATCCAGCCTCCGCG
GCCGGGAACGGTGCATTGGAACGCGGATTCCCCGTGCCAAGAGTGACGTAAGTACCGCCTATAGACTCTA
TAGGCACACCCCTTTGGCTCTTATGCATGCTATACTGTTTTTGGCTTGGGGCCTATACACCCCCGCTTCC
ATATGCTATAGGTGATGGTATAGCTTAGCCTATAGGTGTGGGTTATTGACCATTATTGACCACTCCCCTA
TTGGTGACGATACTTTCCATTACTAATCCATAACATGGCTCTTTGCCACAACTATCTCTATTGGCTATAT
GCCAATACTCTGTCCTTCAGAGACTGACACGGACTCTGTATTTTTACAGGATGGGGTCCCATTTATTATT
TACAAATTCACATATACAACAACGCCGTCCCCCGTGCCCGCAGTTTTTATTAAACATAGCGTGGGATCTC
CACGCGAATCTCGGGTACGTGTTCCGGACATGGGCTCTTCTCCGGTAGCGGCGGAGCTTCCACATCCGAG
CCCTGGTCCCATGCCTCCAGCGGCTCATGGTCGCTCGGCAGCTCCTTGCTCCTAACAGTGGAGGCCAGAC
TTAGGCACAGCACAATGCCCACCACCACCAGTGTGCCGCACAAGGCCGTGGCGGTAGGGTATGTGTCTGA
AAATGAGCTCGGAGATTGGGCTCGCACCGCTGACGCAGATGGAAGACTTAAGGCAGCGGCAGAAGAAGAT
GCAGGCAGCTGAGTTGTTGTATTCTGATAAGAGTCAGAGGTAACTCCCGTTGCGGTGCTGTTAACGGTGG
AGGGCAGTGTAGTCTGAGCAGTACTCGTTGCTGCCGCGCGCGCCACCAGACATAATAGCTGACAGACTAA
CAGACTGTTCCTTTCCATGGGTCTTTTCTGCAGAAGCTTGAATTCTCGAGGATCCGCGGCCGCGCCACCA
TGAGGAAAGGTCTGAGGGCGACAGCGGCCCGCTGCGGACTGGGACTAGGATACTTGCTGCAGATGCTTGT
GTTACCTGCCCTGGCCCTGCTAAGCGCCAGTGGCACCGGCTCCGCCGCTCAAGATGATGAATTTTTTCAC
GAACTCCCAGAAACCTTTCCATCTGACCCACCTGAGCCATTGCCACACTTCCTCATTGAGCCCGAGGAAG
CTTACATTGTGAAGAACAAGCCTGTGAACCTGTATTGTAAAGCCAGCCCTGCCACCCAGATCTACTTCAA
GTGCAACAGCGAGTGGGTTCATCAGAAGGACCACGTAGTAGACGAGAGAGTAGATGAAACCTCTGGTCTA
ATTGTGAGAGAAGTGAGCATTGAGATTTCACGCCAGCAGGTGGAGGAACTGTTTGGGCCTGAAGATTACT
GGTGCCAGTGTGTGGCCTGGAGCTCAGCAGGCACTACGAAGAGTCGGAAGGCATACGTGCGCATTGCGTA
TCTGCGGAAGACATTCGAGCAGGAACCCTTGGGAAAGGAAGTGTCCTTGGAGCAGGAAGTCTTACTCCAG
TGTCGGCCACCTGAAGGGATCCCAGTGGCTGAGGTAGAATGGCTAAAGAATGAAGACATAATTGATCCTG
CTGAAGATCGGAACTTTTATATTACTATCGATCACAACCTGATCATCAAGCAAGCCCGACTCTCAGATAC
AGCAAATTATACCTGTGTTGCCAAAAATATTGTTGCCAAGAGAAAAAGCACCACAGCCACTGTCATCGTG
TATGTTAATGGTGGCTGGTCCACCTGGACAGAGTGGTCTGTGTGTAACAGCCGCTGTGGGCGAGGATATC
AGAAACGCACAAGAACCTGCACCAACCCAGCCCCACTCAATGGTGGGGCCTTCTGTGAGGGGCAGAGTGT
GCAGAAAATAGCATGCACTACGTTATGTCCAGTGGATGGTAGGTGGACTTCATGGAGCAAATGGTCAACC
TGTGGGACTGAATGCACCCACTGGCGCAGGAGGGAGTGTACAGCACCAGCCCCCAAGAACGGGGGTAAGG
ACTGTGATGGCCTGGTCCTCCAATCCAAGAACTGCACTGATGGGCTGTGCATGCAGGCTGCTCCTGACTC
AGATGATGTGGCTCTCACTAGTGACAAAACTCACACATGCCCACCGTGCCCAGCACCTGAACTCCTGGGG
GGACCGTCAGTCTTCCTCTTCCCCCCAAAACCCAAGGACACCCTCATGATCTCCCGGACCCCTGAGGTCA
CATGCGTGGTGGTGGACGTGAGCCACGAAGACCCTGAGGTCAAGTTCAACTGGTACGTGGACGGCGTGGA
GGTGCATAATGCCAAGACAAAGCCGCGGGAGGAGCAGTACAACAGCACGTACCGTGTGGTCAGCGTCCTC
ACCGTCCTGCACCAGGACTGGCTGAATGGCAAGGAGTACAAGTGCAAGGTCTCCAACAAAGCCCTCCCAG
CCCCCATCGAGAAAACCATCTCCAAAGCCAAAGGGCAGCCCCGAGAACCACAGGTGTATACCCTGCCCCC
ATCCCGGGATGAGCTGACCAAGAACCAGGTCAGCCTGACCTGCCTGGTCAAAGGCTTCTATCCCAGCGAC
ATCGCCGTGGAGTGGGAGAGCAATGGGCAGCCGGAGAACAACTACAAGACCACGCCTCCCGTGCTGGACT
CCGACGGCTCCTTCTTCCTCTACAGCAAGCTCACCGTGGACAAGAGCAGGTGGCAGCAGGGGAACGTCTT
CTCATGCTCCGTGATGCATGAGGCTCTGCACAACCACTACACGCAGAAGAGCCTCTCCCTGTCTCCGGGT
AAAGGCGGCCATCATCACCATCACCATTAATCTAGAGATCTTATTAAAGCAGAACTTGTTTATTGCAGCT
TATAATGGTTACAAATAAAGCAATAGCATCACAAATTTCACAAATAAAGCATTTTTTTCACTGCATTCTA
GTTGTGGTTTGTCCAAACTCATCAATGTATCTTATCATGTCTGGTCGACTCTAGCTAGACTCTTCCGCTT
CCTCGCTCACTGACTCGCTGCGCTCGGTCGTTCGGCTGCGGCGAGCGGTATCAGCTCACTCAAAGGCGGT
AATACGGTTATCCACAGAATCAGGGGATAACGCAGGAAAGAACATGTGAGCAAAAGGCCAGCAAAAGGCC
AGGAACCGTAAAAAGGCCGCGTTGCTGGCGTTTTTCCATAGGCTCCGCCCCCCTGACGAGCATCACAAAA
ATCGACGCTCAAGTCAGAGGTGGCGAAACCCGACAGGACTATAAAGATACCAGGCGTTTCCCCCTGGAAG
CTCCCTCGTGCGCTCTCCTGTTCCGACCCTGCCGCTTACCGGATACCTGTCCGCCTTTCTCCCTTCGGGA
AGCGTGGCGCTTTCTCATAGCTCACGCTGTAGGTATCTCAGTTCGGTGTAGGTCGTTCGCTCCAAGCTGG
GCTGTGTGCACGAACCCCCCGTTCAGCCCGACCGCTGCGCCTTATCCGGTAACTATCGTCTTGAGTCCAA
CCCGGTAAGACACGACTTATCGCCACTGGCAGCAGCCACTGGTAACAGGATTAGCAGAGCGAGGTATGTA
GGCGGTGCTACAGAGTTCTTGAAGTGGTGGCCTAACTACGGCTACACTAGAAGAACAGTATTTGGTATCT
GCGCTCTGCTGAAGCCAGTTACCTTCGGAAAAAGAGTTGGTAGCTCTTGATCCGGCAAACAAACCACCGC
TGGTAGCGGTGGTTTTTTTGTTTGCAAGCAGCAGATTACGCGCAGAAAAAAAGGATCTCAAGAAGATCCT
TTGATCTTTTCTACGGGGTCTGACGCTCAGTGGAACGAAAACTCACGTTAAGGGATTTTGGTCATGAGAT
TATCAAAAAGGATCTTCACCTAGATCCTTTTAAATTAAAAATGAAGTTTTAAATCAATCTAAAGTATATA
TGAGTAAACTTGGTCTGACAGTTACCAATGCTTAATCAGTGAGGCACCTATCTCAGCGATCTGTCTATTT
CGTTCATCCATAGTTGCCTGACTCCCCGTCGTGTAGATAACTACGATACGGGAGGGCTTACCATCTGGCC
CCAGTGCTGCAATGATACCGCGAGACCCACGCTCACCGGCTCCAGATTTATCAGCAATAAACCAGCCAGC
CGGAAGGGCCGAGCGCAGAAGTGGTCCTGCAACTTTATCCGCCTCCATCCAGTCTATTAATTGTTGCCGG
GAAGCTAGAGTAAGTAGTTCGCCAGTTAATAGTTTGCGCAACGTTGTTGCCATTGCTACAGGCATCGTGG
TGTCACGCTCGTCGTTTGGTATGGCTTCATTCAGCTCCGGTTCCCAACGATCAAGGCGAGTTACATGATC
CCCCATGTTGTGCAAAAAAGCGGTTAGCTCCTTCGGTCCTCCGATCGTTGTCAGAAGTAAGTTGGCCGCA
GTGTTATCACTCATGGTTATGGCAGCACTGCATAATTCTCTTACTGTCATGCCATCCGTAAGATGCTTTT
CTGTGACTGGTGAGTACTCAACCAAGTCATTCTGAGAATAGTGTATGCGGCGACCGAGTTGCTCTTGCCC
GGCGTCAATACGGGATAATACCGCGCCACATAGCAGAACTTTAAAAGTGCTCATCATTGGAAAACGTTCT
TCGGGGCGAAAACTCTCAAGGATCTTACCGCTGTTGAGATCCAGTTCGATGTAACCCACTCGTGCACCCA
ACTGATCTTCAGCATCTTTTACTTTCACCAGCGTTTCTGGGTGAGCAAAAACAGGAAGGCAAAATGCCGC
AAAAAAGGGAATAAGGGCGACACGGAAATGTTGAATACTCATACTCTTCCTTTTTCAATATTATTGAAGC
ATTTATCAGGGTTATTGTCTCATGAGCGGATACATATTTGAATGTATTTAGAAAAATAAACAAATAGGGG
TTCCGCGCACATTTCCCCGAAAAGTGCCACCTGACGTCTAAGAAACCATTATTATCATGACATTAACCTA
TAAAAATAGGCGTATCACGAGGCCCTTTCGTCTCGCGCGTTTCGGTGATGACGGTGAAAACCTCTGACAC
ATGCAGCTCCCGGAGGAATGTGTGTCAGTTAGGGTGTGGAAAGTCCCCAGGCTCCCCAGGCAGGCAGAAG
TATGCAAAGCATGCATCTCAATTAGTCAGCAACCAGGTGTGGAAAGTCCCCAGGCTCCCCAGCAGGCAGA
AGTATGCAAAGCATGCATCTCAATTAGTCAGCAACCATAGTCCCGCCCCTAACTCCGCCCATCCCGCCCC
TAACTCCGCCCAGTTCCGCCCATTCTCCGCCCCATGGCTGACTAATTTTTTTTATTTATGCAGAGGCCGA
GGCCGCCTCTGCCTCTGAGCTATTCCAGAAGTAGTGAGGAGGCTTTTTTGGAGGCCTAGGCTTTTGCAAA
AAGCTCCCGGGAGCTTGTATATCCATTTTCGTCCCGGAGACGGTCACAGCTTGTCTGTAAGCGGATGCCG
GGAGCAGACAAGCCCGTCAGGGCGCGTCAGCGGGTGTTGGCGGGTGTCGGGGCTGGCTTAACTATGCGGC
ATCAGAGCAGATTGTACTGAGAGTGCACCATATGCGGTGTGAAATACCGCACAGATGCGTAAGGAGAAAA
TACCGCATCAGGAAATTGTAAGCGTTAATATTTTGTTAAAATTCGCGTTAAATTTTTGTTAAATCAGCTC
ATTTTTTAACCAATAGGCCGAAATCGGCAAAATCCCTTATAAATCAAAAGAATAGACCGAGATAGGGT
[37 nt withheld, positions 6369-6405]
AAAGAACGTGGACTCCAACGTCAAAGG
[49 nt withheld, positions 6433-6481]
T
[91 nt withheld, positions 6483-6573]
G
[124 nt withheld, positions 6575-6698]
CCATTCGCCATTCAGGCTGCGCAACTGTTGGGAAGGGCGATCGGTGCGGGCCTCTTCGCTATTACGCCAG
CTGGCGAAAGGGGGATGTGCTGCAAGGCGATTAAGTTGGGTAACGCCAGGGTTTTCCCAGTCACGACGTT
GTAAAACGACGGCCAGTGAATT
