>Addgene plasmid #72180 | Unc5c.a-Fc-His | addgene partial sequence | sequence record 135378 | pMRB101-F 5'-aagatgcaggcagctgagtt-3'
CGTTGCGGTGCTGTTAACGGTGGAGGGCAGTGTAGTCTGAGCAGTACTCGTTGCTGCCGCGCGCGCCACC
AGACATAATAGCTGACAGACTAACAGACTGTTCCTTTCCATGGGTCTTTTCTGCAGAAGCTTGAATTCTC
GAGGATCCGCGGCCGCGCCACCATGAGGAAAGGTCTGAGGGCGACAGCGGCCCGCTGCGGACTGGGACTA
GGATACTTGCTGCAGATGCTTGTGTTACCTGCCCTGGCCCTGCTAAGCGCCAGTGGCACCGGCTCCGCCG
CTCAAGATGATGAATTTTTTCACGAACTCCCAGAAACCTTTCCATCTGACCCACCTGAGCCATTGCCACA
CTTCCTCATTGAGCCCGAGGAAGCTTACATTGTGAAGAACAAGCCTGTGAACCTGTATTGTAAAGCCAGC
CCTGCCACCCAGATCTACTTCAAGTGCAACAGCGAGTGGGTTCATCAGAAGGACCACGTAGTAGACGAGA
GAGTAGATGAAACCTCTGGTCTAATTGTGAGAGAAGTGAGCATTGAGATTTCACGCCAGCAGGTGGAGGA
ACTGTTTGGGCCTGAAGATTACTGGTGCCAGTGTGTGGCCTGGAGCTCAGCAGGCACTACGAAGAGTCGG
AAGGCATACGTGCGCATTGCGTATCTGCGGAAGACATTCGAGCAGGAACCCTTGGGAAAGGAAGTGTCCT
TGGAGCAGGAAGTCTTACTCCAGTGTCGGCCACCTGAAGG
