>Addgene plasmid #72180 | Unc5c.a-Fc-His | addgene partial sequence | sequence record 135675 | SV40pA-R 5'-GAAATTTGTGATGCTATTGC-3'
ATAAGATCTCTAGATTAATGGTGATGGTGATGATGGCCGCCTTTACCCGGAGACAGGGAGAGGCTCTTCT
GCGTGTAGTGGTTGTGCAGAGCCTCATGCATCACGGAGCATGAGAAGACGTTCCCCTGCTGCCACCTGCT
CTTGTCCACGGTGAGCTTGCTGTAGAGGAAGAAGGAGCCGTCGGAGTCCAGCACGGGAGGCGTGGTCTTG
TAGTTGTTCTCCGGCTGCCCATTGCTCTCCCACTCCACGGCGATGTCGCTGGGATAGAAGCCTTTGACCA
GGCAGGTCAGGCTGACCTGGTTCTTGGTCAGCTCATCCCGGGATGGGGGCAGGGTATACACCTGTGGTTC
TCGGGGCTGCCCTTTGGCTTTGGAGATGGTTTTCTCGATGGGGGCTGGGAGGGCTTTGTTGGAGACCTTG
CACTTGTACTCCTTGCCATTCAGCCAGTCCTGGTGCAGGACGGTGAGGACGCTGACCACACGGTACGTGC
TGTTGTACTGCTCCTCCCGCGGCTTTGTCTTGGCATTATGCACCTCCACGCCGTCCACGTACCAGTTGAA
CTTGACCTCAGGGTCTTCGTGGCTCACGTCCACCACCACGCATGTGACCTCAGGGGTCCGGGAGATCATG
AGGGTGTCCTTGGGTTTTGGGGGGAAGAGGAAGACTGACGGTCCCCCCAGGAGTTCAGGTGCTGGGCACG
GTGGGCATGTGTGAGTTT
